>Addgene plasmid #192905 | pPB-cT3G-cERP2-LHX1 | addgene full sequence | sequence record 377936 | Addgene NGS Result
AGAACGTATGAAGAGTTTACTCCCTATCAGTGATAGAGAACGTATGCAGASTTTACTCCCTATCAGTGAT
AGAGAACGTATRMRGASTTTACTCCCTATCAGTGATAGAGAACGTATAAGGAGTTTACTCCCTATCAGTG
ATAGAGAACGTATGACCAGTTTACTCCCTATCAGTGATAGAGAACGTATCTACAGTTTACTCCCTATCAG
TGATAGAGAACGTATATCCAGTTTACTCCCTATCAGTGATAGAGAACGTATAAGCTTGCCTATATAAGCA
GAGCTCGTTTAGTGAACCGTCAGATCGCCTGGAGACGCCATCCACGCTGTTTTGACCTCCATAGAAGACA
CCGGGACCGATCCAGCCTACCACAAGTTTGTACAAAAAAGCAGGCTCCACCATGGTTCACTGTGCCGGCT
GCAAAAGGCCCATCCTGGACCGCTTTCTCTTGAACGTGCTGGACAGGGCCTGGCACGTCAAGTGCGTCCA
GTGCTGTGAATGTAAATGCAACCTGACCGAGAAGTGCTTCTCCAGGGAAGGCAAACTCTACTGCAAGAAC
GACTTCTTCCGGTGTTTCGGTACCAAATGCGCAGGCTGCGCTCAGGGCATCTCCCCTAGCGACCTGGTGC
GGAGAGCGCGGAGCAAAGTGTTTCACCTGAACTGCTTCACCTGCATGATGTGTAACAAGCAGCTCTCCAC
TGGCGAGGAACTCTACATCATCGACGAGAATAAGTTCGTCTGCAAAGAGGATTACCTAAGTAACAGCAGT
GTTGCCAAAGAGAACAGCCTTCACTCGGCCACCACGGGCAGTGACCCCAGTTTGTCTCCGGATTCCCAAG
ACCCGTCGCAGGACGACGCCAAGGACTCGGAGAGCGCCAACGTGTCGGACAAGGAAGCGGGTAGCAACGA
GAATGACGACCAGAACCTGGGCGCCAAGCGGCGGGGACCGCGCACCACCATCAAAGCCAAGCAGCTGGAG
ACGCTGAAGGCCGCCTTCGCTGCTACACCCAAGCCCACCCGCCACATCCGCGAGCAGCTGGCGCAGGAGA
CCGGCCTCAACATGCGCGTCATTCAGGTCTGGTTCCAGAACCGGCGCTCCAAGGAGCGGAGGATGAAGCA
GCTGAGCGCCCTGGGCGCCCGGCGCCACGCCTTCTTCCGCAGTCCGCGCCGGATGCGGCCGCTGGTGGAC
CGCCTGGAGCCGGGCGAGCTCATCCCCAATGGTCCCTTCTCCTTCTACGGAGATTACCAGAGCGAGTACT
ACGGGCCCGGGGGCAACTACGACTTCTTCCCGCAAGGCCCCCCGTCCTCGCAGGCCCAGACACCAGTGGA
CCTACCCTTCGTGCCGTCATCTGGGCCGTCCGGGACGCCCCTGGGTGGCCTGGAGCACCCGCTGCCGGGC
CACCACCCGTCGAGCGAGGCGCAGCGGTTTACCGACATCCTGGCGCACCCACCCGGGGACTCGCCCAGCC
CCGAGCCCAGCCTGCCCGGGCCTCTGCACTCCATGTCGGCCGAGGTCTTCGGACCCAGCCCGCCCTTCTC
GTCGCTGTCGGTCAACGGTGGGGCGAGCTACGGAAACCACCTGTCCCACCCCCCCGAAATGAACGAGGCG
GCCGTGTGGTTGGACCCAGCTTTCTTGTACAAAGTGGTATACCCATACGATGTTCCAGATTACGCTTAGT
AATGAGAAATACTCAGAAGATGTCACTCACCATAGTCCGCAGTGAAAGATAAATGATCATTGGAGGACTT
TTCAGTTAGTTTTAGAGCTAGAAATAGCAAGTAGGCCACTGAGCAAGAACTATGAATGAGATCTTTAGAC
ATATTGCGGCCGCTTTCTCCGCGATCCAGACATGATAAGATACATTGATGAGTTTGGACAAACCAAAACT
AGAATGCAGTGAAAAAAATGCCTTATTTGTGAAATTTGTGATGCTATTGCCTTATTTGTAACCATTATAA
GCTGCAATAAACAAGTTATCTATAACAAGAAAATATATATATAATAAGTTATCACGTAAGTAGAACATGA
AATAACAATATAATTATCGTATGAGTTAAATCTTAAAAGTCACGTAAAAGATAATCATGCGTCATTTTGA
CTCACGCGGTCGTTATAGTTCAAAATCAGTGACACTTACCGCATTGACAAGCACGCCTCACGGGAGCTCC
AAGCGGCGACTGAGATGTCCTAAATGCACAGCGACGGATTCGCGCTATTTAGAAAGAGAGAGCAATATTT
CAAGAATGCATGCGTCAATTTTACGCAGACTATCTTTCTAGGGTTAAGAATTCACTGGCCGTCGTTTTAC
AACGTCGTGACTGGGAAAACCCTGGCGTTACCCAACTTAATCGCCTTGCAGCACATCCCCCTTTCGCCAG
CTGGCGTAATAGCGAAGAGGCCCGCACCGATCGCCCTTCCCAACAGTTGCGCAGCCTGAATGGCGAATGG
CGCCTGATGCGGTATTTTCTCCTTACGCATCTGTGCGGTATTTCACACCGCATATGGTGCACTCTCAGTA
CAATCTGCTCTGATGCCGCATAGTTAAGCCAGCCCCGACACCCGCCAACACCCGCTGACGCGCCCTGACG
GGCTTGTCTGCTCCCGGCATCCGCTTACAGACAAGCTGTGACCATGTCTCCGGGAGCTGCATGTGTCAGA
GGTTTTCACCGTCATCACCGAAACACGCGAGTTCGAAAGGGCCTCGTGATACGCCTATTTTTATAGGTTA
ATGTCATGATAATAATGGTTTCTTAGACGTCAGGTGGCACTTTTCGGGGAAATGTGCGCGGAACCCCTAT
TTGTTTATTTTTCTAAATACATTCAAATATGTATCCGCTCATGAGACAATAACCCTGATAAATGCTTCAA
TAATATTGAAAAAGGAAGAGTATGAGTATTCAACATTTCCGTGTCGCCCTTATTCCCTTTTTTGCGGCAT
TTTGCCTTCCTGTTTTTGCTCACCCAGAAACGCTGGTGAAAGTAAAAGATGCTGAAGATCAGTTGGGTGC
ACGAGTGGGTTACATCGAACTGGATCTCAACAGCGGTAAGATCCTTGAGAGTTTTCGCCCCGAAGAACGT
TTTCCAATGATGAGCACTTTTAAAGTTCTGCTATGTGGCGCGGTATTATCCCGTATTGACGCCGGGCAAG
AGCAACTCGGTCGCCGCATACACTATTCTCAGAATGACTTGGTTGAGTACTCACCAGTCACAGAAAAGCA
TCTTACGGATGGCATGACAGTAAGAGAATTATGCAGTGCTGCCATAACCATGAGTGATAACACTGCGGCC
AACTTACTTCTGACAACGATCGGAGGACCGAAGGAGCTAACCGCTTTTTTGCACAACATGGGGGATCATG
TAACTCGCCTTGATCGTTGGGAACCGGAGCTGAATGAAGCCATACCAAACGACGAGCGTGACACCACGAT
GCCTGTAGCAATGGCAACAACGTTGCGCAAACTATTAACTGGCGAACTACTTACTCTAGCTTCCCGGCAA
CAATTAATAGACTGGATGGAGGCGGATAAAGTTGCAGGACCACTTCTGCGCTCGGCCCTTCCGGCTGGCT
GGTTTATTGCTGATAAATCTGGAGCCGGTGAGCGTGGTTCACGCGGTATCATTGCAGCACTGGGGCCAGA
TGGTAAGCCCTCCCGTATCGTAGTTATCTACACGACGGGGAGTCAGGCAACTATGGATGAACGAAATAGA
CAGATCGCTGAGATAGGTGCCTCACTGATTAAGCATTGGTAACTGTCAGACCAAGTTTACTCATATATAC
TTTAGATTGATTTAAAACTTCATTTTTAATTTAAAAGGATCTAGGTGAAGATCCTTTTTGATAATCTCAT
GACCAAAATCCCTTAACGTGAGTTTTCGTTCCACTGAGCGTCAGACCCCGTAGAAAAGATCAAAGGATCT
TCTTGAGATCCTTTTTTTCTGCGCGTAATCTGCTGCTTGCAAACAAAAAAACCACCGCTACCAGCGGTGG
TTTGTTTGCCGGATCAAGAGCTACCAACTCTTTTTCCGAAGGTAACTGGCTTCAGCAGAGCGCAGATACC
AAATACTGTTCTTCTAGTGTAGCCGTAGTTAGGCCACCACTTCAAGAACTCTGTAGCACCGCCTACATAC
CTCGCTCTGCTAATCCTGTTACCAGTGGCTGCTGCCAGTGGCGATAAGTCGTGTCTTACCGGGTTGGACT
CAAGACGATAGTTACCGGATAAGGCGCAGCGGTCGGGCTGAACGGGGGGTTCGTGCACACAGCCCAGCTT
GGAGCGAACGACCTACACCGAACTGAGATACCTACAGCGTGAGCTATGAGAAAGCGCCACGCTTCCCGAA
GGGAGAAAGGCGGACAGGTATCCGGTAAGCGGCAGGGTCGGAACAGGAGAGCGCACGAGGGAGCTTCCAG
GGGGAAACGCCTGGTATCTTTATAGTCCTGTCGGGTTTCGCCACCTCTGACTTGAGCGTCGATTTTTGTG
ATGCTCGTCAGGGGGGCGGAGCCTATGGAAAAACGCCAGCAACGCGGCCTTTTTACGGTTCCTGGCCTTT
TGCTGGCCTTTTGCTCACATGTTCTTTCCTGCGTTATCCCCTGATTCTGTGGATAACCGTATTACCGCCT
TTGAGTGAGCTGATACCGCTCGCCGCAGCCGAACGACCGAGCGCAGCGAGTCAGTGAGCGAGGAAGCGGA
TGAGCGCCCAATACGCAAACCGCCTCTCACCGCGCGTTGGCCGATTCATTAATGCAGCTGGCACGACAGG
TTTCCCGACTGGAAAGCGGGCAGTGAGCGCAACGCAAACCGCCTCTCCCCGCGCGTTGGCCGATTCATTA
ATGCAGCTGGCACGACAGGTTTCCCGACTGGAAAGCGGGCAGTGAGCGCAACGCAATTAATGTGAGTTAG
CTCACTCATTAGGCACCCCAGGCTTTACACTTTATGCTTCCGGCTCGTATGTTGTGTGGAATTGTGAGCG
GATAACAATTTCACACAGGAAACAGCTATGACCATGATTACGCCAAGGTCGACTTAACCCTAGAAAGATA
ATCATATTGTGACGTACGTTAAAGATAATCATGCGTAAAATTGACGCATGTGTTTTATCGGTCTGTATAT
CGAGGTTTATTTATTAATTTGAATAGATATTAAGTTTTATTATATTTACACTTACATACTAATAATAAAT
TCAACAAACAATTTATTTATGTTTATTTATTTATTAAAAAAAAACAAAAACTCAAAATTTCTTCTATAAA
GTAACAAAACTTTTAGCAGTGAAAAAAATGCTTTATTTGTGAAATTTGTGATGCTATTGCTTTATTTGTA
ACCATTATAAGCTGCAATAAACAAGTTAACAACAACAATTGCATTCATTTTATGTTTCAGGTTCAGGGGG
AGGTGTGGGAGGTTTTTTAAAGCAAGTAAAACCTCTACAAATGTGGTATGGCTGATTATGATCCTCTGGA
GATTCATGCGCCAGGTTTTCTGGTCATGCACCACGTTCGTGGGCCCTCAGGAACCTCCACGTCAGCGGTA
ACTGTGAAGCCCAGTCGCTCGTAAAAAGGAAGATTCCGGGGAGCACTGGTTTCGAGGAACGCCGGCACGC
CAGCCCGTTCCGCGGCCTCAACACCAGGAAGAACGACAGCGCTTCCCAAACCTTTACCTTGGTGATCTGG
GCTGACACCGACAGTGGCAAGAAACCACGCAGGCTCCTTTGGTCTATGAGGAGCCAGCAAGCCCTCCATT
TGCTGTTGTGCCGCCAACCTACTCCCTGACAGCTCGGCCATCCGCGGACCTATTTCCGCGAACACTGCGC
CGGCTTCGACGCTTTCCGGAGTAGTCCAGACCGCAACTGCGGCACCATCGTCCGCAACCCAAACTTTACC
AATGTCCAGACCCACGCGCGTAAGAAACAGCTCTTGCAACTCAGTTACCCTCTCTATGTGTCTGTCCGGA
TCTACGGTATGGCGGGTCGCTGGATAATCTGCAAATGCTGCGGCAAGTGTTCGGACAGCCCGTGGTACAT
CGTCACGGGTAGCGAGCCTAACAGTGGGCTTATATTCCGTCATGGGGCCGGGGTTCTCCTCCACGTCGCC
GGCCTGCTTCAGCAGGCTGAAGTTGGTGGCGCCGCTGCCCCCGGGGAGCATGTCAAGGTCAAAATCGTCA
AGAGCGTCAGCAGGCAGCATATCAAGGTCAAAGTCGTCAAGGGCATCGGCTGGGAGCATGTCTAAGTCAA
AATCGTCAAGGGCGTCGGTCGGCCCGCCGCTTTCGCACTTTAGCTGTTTCTCCAGGCCACATATGATTAG
TTCCAGGCCGAAAAGGAAGGCAGGTTCGGCTCCCTGCCGGTCGAACAGCTCAATTGCTTGTTTCAGAAGT
GGGGGCATAGAATCGGTGGTAGGTGTCTCTCTTTCCTCTTTTGCTACTTGATGCTCCTGTTCCTCCAATA
CGCAGCCCAGTGTAAAGTGGCCCACGGCGGACAGAGCGTACAGTGCGTTCTCCAGGGAGAAGCCTTGCTG
ACACAGGAACGCGAGCTGATTTTCCAGGGTTTCGTACTGTTTCTCTGTTGGGCGGGTGCCGAGATGCACT
TTAGCCCCGTCACGATGTGAGAGGAGAGCACAGCGGTATGACTTGGCGTTGTTCCGCAGAAAGTCTTGCC
ATGACTCGCCTTCCAGGGGGCAGGAGTGGGTATGATGCCTGTCCAGCATCTCGATTGGCAGGGCATCGAG
CAGGGCCCGCTTGTTCTTCACGTGCCAGTACAGGGTAGGCTGCTCAACTCCCAGCTTTTGAGCGAGTTTC
CTTGTCGTCAGGCCTTCGATACCGACTCCATTGAGTAATTCCAGAGCAGAGTTTATGACTTTGCTCTTGT
CCAGTCTAGACATCTTATCGTCATCGTCTTTGTAATCCATGGTGGCGGATCCCGCGTCACGACACCTGTG
TTCTGGCGGCAAACCCGTTGCGAAAAAGAACGTTCACGGCGACTACTGCACTTATATACGGTTCTCCCCC
ACCCTCGGGAAAAAGGCGGAGCCAGTACACGACATCACTTTCCCAGTTTACCCCGCGCCACCTTCTCTAG
GCACCGGTTCAATTGCCGACCCCTCCCCCCAACTTCTCGGGCACTGTGGGCCATGTGCGCTCTGCCCCAT
GGTAATAGCCATGACTAATACGTAGATGTACTGCCAAGTAGGAAAGTGCCATAAGGTCATGTACTGGGCA
TAATGCCAGGCGGGCCATTTACCGTCATTGACGTCAATAGGGGGCGTACTTGGCATATGATACACTTGAT
GTACTGCCAAGTGGGCAGTTTACCGTAAATACTCCACCCATTGACGTCAATGGAAAGTGCCTATTGGCGT
TACTATGGGAACATACGTCATTATTGACGTCAATGGGCGGGGGTCGTTGGGCGGTCAGCCAGGCGGGCCA
TTTACCGTAAGTTATGTAACGCGGAACTCCATATATGGGCTATGAACTAATGACCCCGTAATTGATTACT
ATTAATAACTAGTCAATAATCAATGTCATAAGCTCTAATCGCATAATCGAGCTAAGAGCGATTAATATGC
TTAGCTAGCTTAGCTAAGCTAGATTTCTCTATTCTCCCACAATATATAGCAGCTATTAGCTTAGCAGTCC
GAATACGATCGTCCACGATCCATAAGCGTAACACATTTGAGTAGCGACTGACGGGCACCGGAGCCACTCG
AGTGGAATTATCACCTCGAGTTTACTCCCTATCAGTGATAG
Features (pLannotate 1.2.2; 30 found; start..end, strand, type, name):
     13..261     +  promoter       TRE3GV promoter (fragment): 3rd-generation Tet-responsive promoter that can be activated by binding of Tet-On® 3G, optimized for retroviral and lentiviral vectors
     21..39      +  protein_bind   tet operator: tetO; bacterial operator O2 for the tetR and tetA genes tetracycline repressor TetR
    237..255     +  protein_bind   tet operator: tetO; bacterial operator O2 for the tetR and tetA genes tetracycline repressor TetR
    268..309     +  promoter       tight TRE promoter (fragment): Tet-responsive promoter PTight, consisting of seven tet operator sequences followed by the minimal CMV promoter
    372..396     +  protein_bind   attB1: mutant version of attB; recombination site for the Gateway® BP reaction BP Clonase™
    402..1619    +  CDS            LHX1: LHX1_HUMAN - Also known as LIM-1, LIM1. Experimental evidence at protein level: Swiss-Prot protein existence level 1. Potential transcription factor. May play a role in early mesoderm formation and later in lateral mesoderm differentiation and neurogenesis. From Homo sapiens (Human).
   1624..1648    -  protein_bind   attB2: mutant version of attB; recombination site for the Gateway® BP reaction BP Clonase™
   1650..1678    +  CDS            3xHA (fragment): three tandem HA epitope tags
   1716..1738    +  promoter       SNR52 promoter (fragment): promoter for the S. cerevisiae small nucleolar RNA gene SNR52
   1759..1782    +  misc_RNA       gRNA scaffold (fragment): guide RNA scaffold for the Streptococcus pyogenes CRISPR/Cas9 system
   1843..1977    -  polyA_signal   SV40 poly(A) signal: SV40 polyadenylation signal
   2290..2447    +  CDS            lacZα (fragment): LacZα fragment of β-galactosidase; lacZ fragment
   2453..2552    -  misc_feature   bom (fragment): basis of mobility region from pBR322
   2656..2691    -  CDS            rop (fragment): Rop protein, which maintains plasmids at low copy number; rop
   2787..2891    +  promoter       AmpR promoter: bla
   2892..3752    +  CDS            AmpR: β-lactamase; bla; confers resistance to ampicillin, carbenicillin, and related antibiotics
   3923..4511    +  rep_origin     ori: high-copy-number ColE1/pMB1/pBR322/pUC origin of replication
   4694..4786    +  CDS            lacI (fragment): lac repressor; lacI; The lac repressor binds to the lac operator to inhibit transcription in E. coli. This inhibition can be relieved by adding lactose or isopropyl-β-D-thiogalactopyranoside (IPTG).
   4792..4875    +  CDS            lacI (fragment): lac repressor; lacI; The lac repressor binds to the lac operator to inhibit transcription in E. coli. This inhibition can be relieved by adding lactose or isopropyl-β-D-thiogalactopyranoside (IPTG).
   4888..4909    +  protein_bind   CAP binding site: CAP binding activates transcription in the presence of cAMP. E. coli catabolite activator protein
   4924..4954    +  promoter       lac promoter: promoter for the E. coli lac operon
   4962..4978    +  protein_bind   lac operator: The lac repressor binds to the lac operator to inhibit transcription in E. coli. This inhibition can be relieved by adding lactose or isopropyl-β-D-thiogalactopyranoside (IPTG). lac repressor encoded by lacI
   5266..5347    -  polyA_signal   SV40 poly(A) signal: SV40 polyadenylation signal
   5370..5453    -  CDS            large T antigen (fragment): large T antigen from SV40 (simian virus 40)
   5467..6063    -  CDS            pac: PUAC_STRAD - Protein predicted: Swiss-Prot protein existence level 4. Detoxification of puromycin. From Streptomyces alboniger.
   6136..6246    -  CDS            VP48: 3 tandem repeats of the minimal activation domain of herpes simplex virus VP16 (Cheng et al., 2013)
   6176..6873    -  CDS            rtTA3 (fragment): reverse tetracycline transactivator 3 activates expression from Tet-responsive promoters in the presence of doxycycline
   6926..7137    -  promoter       EF-1α core promoter: core promoter for human elongation factor EF-1α
   7138..7517    -  enhancer       CMV enhancer: human cytomegalovirus immediate early enhancer
   7716..7741    +  promoter       tight TRE promoter (fragment): Tet-responsive promoter PTight, consisting of seven tet operator sequences followed by the minimal CMV promoter
