[The description below was written by a language model from this plasmid's Addgene catalogue record and pLannotate feature annotations shown in this document.]
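Description:
pPB-cT3G-cERP2-LHX1 is a mammalian expression plasmid built on the PB-CT3G-CERP2-MG piggyBac transposon backbone, designed for doxycycline-inducible expression of human LHX1, a LIM-homeobox transcription factor. The full sequence is 7,741 nt. In bacteria it is maintained at high copy through a ColE1/pUC-type origin and selected with ampicillin via the AmpR (β-lactamase) gene. Remnants of lacZα, lacI and the lac promoter/operator region are annotated in the bacterial portion. The piggyBac terminal repeats implied by the catalogue description were not picked up in the automated feature table.

The LHX1 coding sequence was introduced by Gateway cloning and sits between attB1 and attB2 sites, downstream of a third-generation Tet-responsive promoter (tet operator repeats fused to a minimal CMV promoter). An HA epitope follows attB2, giving the C-terminal tag listed in the record, and an SV40 polyadenylation signal terminates the transcript. The vector is described as barcoded, although no barcode is annotated; the short SNR52 promoter and gRNA scaffold matches between the tag and the poly(A) signal are fragments and probably not functional elements.

A second cassette in the opposite orientation uses a CMV enhancer joined to the EF-1α core promoter to drive the reverse tetracycline transactivator (rtTA with VP16-derived activation repeats), followed by puromycin N-acetyltransferase and an SV40 poly(A) signal. This makes the construct an all-in-one Tet-On system: after transposase-mediated genomic integration, cells are selected with puromycin and LHX1 is switched on by adding doxycycline. The associated work used such vectors for transcription factor overexpression to direct differentiation of human iPSCs toward ovarian granulosa-like cells.
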