Addgene plasmid #192905: pPB-cT3G-cERP2-LHX1
Purpose: Barcoded piggybac transposon vector with Dox-inducible expression of LHX1
Depositing lab: George Church. Depositing organization: Harvard Medical School. Publication: Directed differentiation of human iPSCs to functional ovarian granulosa-like cells via transcription factor overexpression. Pierson Smela MD, Kramme CC, Fortuna PRJ, Adams JL, Su R, Dong E, Kobayashi M, Brixi G, Kavirayuni VS, Tysinger E, Kohman RE, Shioda T, Chatterjee P, Church GM. Elife. 2023 Feb 21;12:e83291. doi: 10.7554/eLife.83291. PubMed 36803359.
Backbone
  Vector backbone: PB-CT3G-CERP2-MG
  Backbone manufacturer: George Church (Addgene plasmid # 175503)
  Backbone size w/o insert (bp): 6509
  Vector type: Mammalian Expression
  Selectable markers: Puromycin
Growth in bacteria
  Bacterial resistance: Ampicillin, 100 μg/mL
  Growth temperature: 37°C
  Growth strain: DH5alpha
  Copy number: High Copy
Gene/Insert
  Gene/Insert name: LHX1
  Species: H. sapiens (human)
  Insert size (bp): 1229
  Entrez Gene: LHX1 (a.k.a. LIM-1, LIM1)
  Promoter: TET3G-miniCMV
  Tag / fusion protein: HA (C terminal on insert)
  Cloning method: Gateway Cloning
Terms and licenses: Academic/Nonprofit Terms; Industry Terms: Not Available to Industry
Depositor comments: Also expresses rTTA and puromycin acetyltransferase
How to cite: pPB-cT3G-cERP2-LHX1 was a gift from George Church (Addgene plasmid # 192905 ; http://n2t.net/addgene:192905 ; RRID:Addgene_192905)
